>Addgene plasmid #99385 | pSuper-Retro-Puro-Drp1-shRNA | addgene full sequence | sequence record 192863 | Addgene NGS Result
GAACGCTGACGTCATCAACCCGCTCCAAGGAATCGCGGGCCCAGTGTCACTAGGCGGGAACACCCAGCGC
GCGTGCGCCCTGGCAGGAAGATGGCTGTGAGGGACAGGGGAGTGGCGCCCTGCAATATTTGCATGTCGCT
ATGTGTTCTGGGAAATCACCATAAACGTGAAATGTCTTTGGATTTGGGAATCTTATAAGTTCTGTATGAG
ACCACAGATCCCCCAGGAGCCAGCTAGATATTAATTCAAGAGATTAATATCTAGCTGGCTCCTGTTTTTA
AGCTTATCGATACCGTCGACCTCGAGAGATCGATCTAATTCCGGCGCCTAGAGAAGGAGTGAGGGCTGGA
TAAAGGGAGGATCGAGGCGGGGTCGAACGAGGAGGTTCAAGGGGGAGAGACGGGGCGGATGGAGGAAGAG
GAGGCGGAGGCTTAGGGTGTACAAAGGGCTTGACCCAGGGAGGGGGGTCAAAAGCCAAGGCTTCCCAGGT
CACGATGTAGGGGACCTGGTCTGGGTGTCCATGCGGGCCAGGTGAAAAGACCTTGATCTTAACCTGGGTG
ATGAGGTCTCGGTTAAAGGTGCCGTCTCGCGGCCATCCGACGTTAAAGGTTGGCCATTCTGCAGAGCAGA
AGGTAACCCAACGTCTCTTCTTGACATCTACCGACTGGTTGTGAGCGATCCGCTCGACATCTTTCCAGTG
ACCTAAGGTCAAACTTAAGGGAGTGGTAACAGTCTGGCCCTAATTTTCAGACAAATACAGAAACACAGTC
AGACAGAGACAACACAGAACGATGCTGCAGCGCTGCAGCAGACAAGACGCGCGGCTTCGGTTCCAAACCG
AAAGCAAAAATTCAGACGGAGGCGGGAACTGTTTTAGGTTCTCGTCTCCTACCAGAACCACATATCCTGA
CGGGGTCGGATTCCACATCGACTCCCTTCCTCAGGTCGGGCCACAAAAACGGCCCCCAAAGTCCCTGGGA
CGTCTCCCAGGGTTGCGGCCGGGTGTTCAGAACTCGTCAGTTCCACCACGGGTCCGCCAGATACAGAGCT
AGTTAGCTAACTAGTACAGACGCAGGCGCAAACATTAGATGCCGGCACAAACACGCACAAAGACAGAGAC
AGACACGAAACGACCGCTGGCCAGCTTACCTCCCGGCGGGGGGGTCGGTGGTCCCTGGGCAGGGGTCTCC
AAATCTCGGTGGAACCTCCAAATGAAAGACCCCCGAGGTGGGCAGTCAATCAATCTGAGGAGACCCTCCC
AAGGATCAGCGAGTCCACGATTCGGATGCAAACAGCAAGAGGCTTTATTGGGAATACGGGTACCCGGGCG
ACGCAGTCTATCGGAGGACTGGCGCGCCGAGTGAGGGGTTGTGGGCTCTTTTATTGAGCTCGGGGAGCAG
AAGCGCGCGAACAGAAGCGAGAAGCGAACTGATTGGTTAGTTCAAATAAGGCACAGGGTCATTTCAGGTC
CTTGGGGCACCCTGGAAACATCTGATGGTTCTCTAGAAACTGCTGAGGGCGGGACCGCATCTGGGGACCA
TCTGTTCTTGGCCCTGAGCCGGGGCAGGAACTGCTTACCACAGATATCCTGTTTGGCCCATATTCTGCTG
TCTCTCTGTTCCTAACCTTGATCTGAACTTCTCTATTCTCAGTTATGTATTTTCCATGCCTTGCAAAATG
GCGTTACTTAAGCTAGCTTGCCAAACCTACAGGTGGGGTCTTTCATTCCCCCCTTTTTCTGGAGACTAAA
TAAAATCTTTTATTTTATCTATGGCTCGTACTCTATAGGCTTCAGCTGGTGATATTGTTGAGTCAAAACT
AGAGCCTGGACCACTGATATCCTGTCTTTAACAAATTGGACTAATCGCCTCTACGCCGGACGCATCGTGG
CCGGCATCACCGGCGCCACAGGTGCGGTTGCTGGCGCCTATATCGCCGACATCACCGATGGGGAAGATCG
GGCTCGCCACTTCGGGCTCATGAGCGCTTGTTTCGGCGTGGGTATGGTGGCAGGCCCCGTGGCCGGGGGA
CTGTTGGGCGCCATCTCCTTGCATGCACCATTCCTTGCGCCGTCGTTTTACAACGTCGTGACTGGGAAAA
CCCTGGCGTTACCCAACTTAATCGCCTTGCAGCACATCCCCCTTTCGCCAGCTGGCGTAATAGCGAAGAG
GCCCGCACCGATCGCCCTTCCCAACAGTTGCGCAGCCTGAATGGCGAATGGCGCCTGATGCGGTATTTTC
TCCTTACGCATCTGTGCGGTATTTCACACCGCATATGGTGCACTCTCAGTACAATCTGCTCTGATGCCGC
ATAGTTAAGCCAGCCCCGACACCCGCCAACACCCGCTGACGCGCCCTGACGGGCTTGTCTGCTCCCGGCA
TCCGCTTACAGACAAGCTGTGACCGTCTCCGGGAGCTGCATGTGTCAGAGGTTTTCACCGTCATCACCGA
AACGCGCGAGACGAAAGGGCCTCGTGATACGCCTATTTTTATAGGTTAATGTCATGATAATAATGGTTTC
TTAGACGTCAGGTGGCACTTTTCGGGGAAATGTGCGCGGAACCCCTATTTGTTTATTTTTCTAAATACAT
TCAAATATGTATCCGCTCATGAGACAATAACCCTGATAAATGCTTCAATAATATTGAAAAAGGAAGAGTA
TGAGTATTCAACATTTCCGTGTCGCCCTTATTCCCTTTTTTGCGGCATTTTGCCTTCCTGTTTTTGCTCA
CCCAGAAACGCTGGTGAAAGTAAAAGATGCTGAAGATCAGTTGGGTGCACGAGTGGGTTACATCGAACTG
GATCTCAACAGCGGTAAGATCCTTGAGAGTTTTCGCCCCGAAGAACGTTTTCCAATGATGAGCACTTTTA
AAGTTCTGCTATGTGGCGCGGTATTATCCCGTATTGACGCCGGGCAAGAGCAACTCGGTCGCCGCATACA
CTATTCTCAGAATGACTTGGTTGAGTACTCACCAGTCACAGAAAAGCATCTTACGGATGGCATGACAGTA
AGAGAATTATGCAGTGCTGCCATAACCATGAGTGATAACACTGCGGCCAACTTACTTCTGACAACGATCG
GAGGACCGAAGGAGCTAACCGCTTTTTTGCACAACATGGGGGATCATGTAACTCGCCTTGATCGTTGGGA
ACCGGAGCTGAATGAAGCCATACCAAACGACGAGCGTGACACCACGATGCCTGTAGCAATGGCAACAACG
TTGCGCAAACTATTAACTGGCGAACTACTTACTCTAGCTTCCCGGCAACAATTAATAGACTGGATGGAGG
CGGATAAAGTTGCAGGACCACTTCTGCGCTCGGCCCTTCCGGCTGGCTGGTTTATTGCTGATAAATCTGG
AGCCGGTGAGCGTGGGTCTCGCGGTATCATTGCAGCACTGGGGCCAGATGGTAAGCCCTCCCGTATCGTA
GTTATCTACACGACGGGGAGTCAGGCAACTATGGATGAACGAAATAGACAGATCGCTGAGATAGGTGCCT
CACTGATTAAGCATTGGTAACTGTCAGACCAAGTTTACTCATATATACTTTAGATTGATTTAAAACTTCA
TTTTTAATTTAAAAGGATCTAGGTGAAGATCCTTTTTGATAATCTCATGACCAAAATCCCTTAACGTGAG
TTTTCGTTCCACTGAGCGTCAGACCCCGTAGAAAAGATCAAAGGATCTTCTTGAGATCCTTTTTTTCTGC
GCGTAATCTGCTGCTTGCAAACAAAAAAACCACCGCTACCAGCGGTGGTTTGTTTGCCGGATCAAGAGCT
ACCAACTCTTTTTCCGAAGGTAACTGGCTTCAGCAGAGCGCAGATACCAAATACTGTTCTTCTAGTGTAG
CCGTAGTTAGGCCACCACTTCAAGAACTCTGTAGCACCGCCTACATACCTCGCTCTGCTAATCCTGTTAC
CAGTGGCTGCTGCCAGTGGCGATAAGTCGTGTCTTACCGGGTTGGACTCAAGACGATAGTTACCGGATAA
GGCGCAGCGGTCGGGCTGAACGGGGGGTTCGTGCACACAGCCCAGCTTGGAGCGAACGACCTACACCGAA
CTGAGATACCTACAGCGTGAGCTATGAGAAAGCGCCACGCTTCCCGAAGGGAGAAAGGCGGACAGGTATC
CGGTAAGCGGCAGGGTCGGAACAGGAGAGCGCACGAGGGAGCTTCCAGGGGGAAACGCCTGGTATCTTTA
TAGTCCTGTCGGGTTTCGCCACCTCTGACTTGAGCGTCGATTTTTGTGATGCTCGTCAGGGGGGCGGAGC
CTATGGAAAAACGCCAGCAACGCGGCCTTTTTACGGTTCCTGGCCTTTTGCTGGCCTTTTGCTCACATGT
TCTTTCCTGCGTTATCCCCTGATTCTGTGGATAACCGTATTACCGCCTTTGAGTGAGCTGATACCGCTCG
CCGCAGCCGAACGACCGAGCGCAGCGAGTCAGTGAGCGAGGAAGCGGAAGAGCGCCCAATACGCAAACCG
CCTCTCCCCGCGCGTTGGCCGATTCATTAATGCAGCTGGCACGACAGGTTTCCCGACTGGAAAGCGGGCA
GTGAGCGCAACGCAATTAATGTGAGTTAGCTCACTCATTAGGCACCCCAGGCTTTACACTTTATGCTTCC
GGCTCGTATGTTGTGTGGAATTGTGAGCGGATAACAATTTCACAATTCTCCCCAGCTCTTTCTGCGCTGT
CCATAATGAACTATTTCAGGAGTATTGGAGTATGTGGATTCAAAACAGTGGCTAATTGAGTCAGGATTAC
TTAATATTCGACTCCTACCCTCAGAATGTTGTTCTCCAACTTCAAGAAACTGTTACCCATGAAAGACCCC
CGCTGACGGGTAGTCAATCACTCAGAGGAGACCCTCCCAAGGAACAGCGAGACCACAAGTCGGATGCAAC
TGCAAGAGGGTTTATTGGATACACGGGTACCCGGGCGACGCAGTCTATCGGAGGACTGGCGCGCCGAGTG
AGGGGTTGTGGGCTCTTTTATTGAGCTCGGGGAGCAGAAGCGCGCGAACAGAAGCGAGAAGCGAACTGAT
TGGTTAGTTCAAATAAGGCACAGGGTCATTTCAGGTCCTTGGGGCACCCTGGAAACATCTGATGGTTCTC
TAGCTTGCCAAACCTACAGGTGGGGTCTTTCATTCCCCCCTTTTTCTGGAGACTAAATAAAATCTTTTAT
TTTATCGATGCATGGGGTCGTGCGCTCCTTTCGGTCGGGCGCTGCGGGTCGTGGGGCGGGCGTCAGGCAC
CGGGCTTGCGGGTCATGCACCAGGTGCGCGGTCCTTCGGGCACCTCGACGTCGGCGGTGACGGTGAAGCC
GAGCCGCTCGTAGAAGGGGAGGTTGCGGGGCGCGGAGGTCTCCAGGAAGGCGGGCACCCCGGCGCGCTCG
GCCGCCTCCACTCCGGGGAGCACGACGGCGCTGCCCAGACCCTTGCCCTGGTGGTCGGGCGAGACGCCGA
CGGTGGCCAGGAACCACGCGGGCTCCTTGGGCCGGTGCGGCGCCAGGAGGCCTTCCATCTGTTGCTGCGC
GGCCAGCCGGGAACCGCTCAACTCGGCCATGCGCGGGCCGATCTCGGCGAACACCGCCCCCGCTTCGACG
CTCTCCGGCGTGGTCCAGACCGCCACCGCGGCGCCGTCGTCCGCGACCCACACCTTGCCGATGTCGAGCC
CGACGCGCGTGAGGAAGAGTTCTTGCAGCTCGGTGACCCGCTCGATGTGGCGGTCCGGATCGACGGTGTG
GCGCGTGGCGGGGTAGTCGGCGAACGCGGCGGCGAGGGTGCGTACGGCCCTGGGGACGTCGTCGCGGGTG
GCGAGGCGCACCGTGGGCTTGTACTCGGTCATGGTAAGCTAGCTTGGGCTGCAGGTCGAAAGGCCCGGAG
ATGAGGAAGAGGAGAACAGCGCGGCAGACGTGCGCTTTTGAAGCGTGCAGAATGCCGGGCCTCCGGAGGA
CCTTCGGGCGCCCGCCCCGCCCCTGAGCCCGCCCCTGAGCCCGCCCCCGGACCCACCCCTTCCCAGCCTC
TGAGCCCAGAAAGCGAAGGAGCAAAGCTGCTATTGGCCGCTGCCCCAAAGGCCTACCCGCTTCCATTGCT
CAGCGGTGCTGTCCATCTGCACGAGACTAGTGAGACGTGCTACTTCCATTTGTCACGTCCTGCACGACGC
GAGCTGCGGGGCGGGGGGGAACTTCCTGACTAGGGGAGGAGTAGAAGGTGGCGCGAAGGGGCCACCAAAG
AACGGAGCCGGTTGGCGCCTACCGGTGGATGTGGAATGTGTGCGAGGCCAGAGGCCACTTGTGTAGCGCC
AAGTGCCCAGCGGGGCTGCTAAAGCGCATGCTCCAGACTGCCTTGGGAAAAGCGCCTCCCCTACCCGGTA
GAATTC
Features (pLannotate 1.2.2; 21 found; start..end, strand, type, name):
      1..215     +  promoter       H1 promoter: human H1 RNA promoter
    280..306     +  misc_feature   MCS (fragment): pBluescript multiple cloning site
    323..739     -  CDS            gag (truncated): truncated Moloney murine leukemia virus (MMLV) gag gene lacking the start codon
    806..1147    -  misc_feature   MESV Ψ: packaging signal of murine embryonic stem cell virus
   1211..1727    -  LTR            5' LTR: 5' long terminal repeat from murine embryonic stem cell virus
   1769..1867    -  CDS            env (fragment): murine leukemia virus gPr80 envelope polyprotein precursor; env; proteolytically cleaved into gp70SU and p15TM subunits
   1868..2069    +  CDS            TcR (fragment): tetracycline efflux protein; tet; confers resistance to tetracycline
   2069..2218    +  CDS            lacZα (fragment): LacZα fragment of β-galactosidase; lacZ fragment
   2224..2323    -  misc_feature   bom (fragment): basis of mobility region from pBR322
   2425..2460    -  CDS            rop (fragment): Rop protein, which maintains plasmids at low copy number; rop
   2555..2659    +  promoter       AmpR promoter: bla
   2660..3520    +  CDS            AmpR: β-lactamase; bla; confers resistance to ampicillin, carbenicillin, and related antibiotics
   3691..4279    +  rep_origin     ori: high-copy-number ColE1/pMB1/pBR322/pUC origin of replication
   4462..4554    +  CDS            lacI (fragment): lac repressor; lacI; The lac repressor binds to the lac operator to inhibit transcription in E. coli. This inhibition can be relieved by adding lactose or isopropyl-β-D-thiogalactopyranoside (IPTG).
   4567..4588    +  protein_bind   CAP binding site: CAP binding activates transcription in the presence of cAMP. E. coli catabolite activator protein
   4603..4633    +  promoter       lac promoter: promoter for the E. coli lac operon
   4641..4657    +  protein_bind   lac operator: The lac repressor binds to the lac operator to inhibit transcription in E. coli. This inhibition can be relieved by adding lactose or isopropyl-β-D-thiogalactopyranoside (IPTG). lac repressor encoded by lacI
   4819..5113    -  LTR            3' LTR (ΔU3) (fragment): self-inactivating 3' long terminal repeat (LTR) from Moloney murine leukemia virus
   5110..5144    -  LTR            3' LTR (ΔU3) (fragment): self-inactivating 3' long terminal repeat (LTR) from Moloney murine leukemia virus
   5243..5842    -  CDS            PuroR: puromycin N-acetyltransferase; pac from Streptomyces alboniger; confers resistance to puromycin
   5867..6366    -  promoter       PGK promoter: mouse phosphoglycerate kinase 1 promoter
