[The description below was written by a language model from this plasmid's Addgene catalogue record and pLannotate feature annotations shown in this document.]
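Description:
pSuper-Retro-Puro-Drp1-shRNA is a retroviral RNAi plasmid built on the commercial pSuper-Retro-Puro backbone and designed to knock down human Drp1 (dynamin-1-like protein, gene DNM1L). A short hairpin-encoding oligonucleotide insert of roughly 60 bp was cloned between the BglII and HindIII sites, with the BglII site lost in the process. This places it directly downstream of the human H1 RNA promoter, a compact RNA polymerase III promoter well suited to driving small, defined transcripts such as shRNAs. The depositor notes that the target sequence had been identified and used in earlier published work.

The annotated sequence (about 6.4 kb, close to the catalogue size) shows the viral framework. It comprises a murine embryonic stem cell virus 5' LTR and Ψ packaging signal, a truncated MMLV gag segment lacking its start codon, and a U3-deleted, self-inactivating 3' LTR detected as two adjacent fragments. The viral genome runs on the opposite strand to the H1 promoter in this record, so the H1-shRNA cassette is oriented antisense to the LTR-driven transcript. Within the proviral region, a mouse PGK promoter drives puromycin N-acetyltransferase, allowing puromycin selection of stably transduced mammalian cells. The plasmid carries no complete gag, pol or env genes, so these functions must come from a packaging system.

In bacteria the plasmid replicates from a high-copy ColE1/pUC-type origin and is selected with ampicillin through β-lactamase. The short TcR, lacZα, rop, bom, lacI and env hits are non-functional backbone remnants. The construct is typically used to generate cell populations with stable Drp1 depletion.
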