Addgene plasmid #99385: pSuper-Retro-Puro-Drp1-shRNA
Purpose: Expresses shRNA against human Drp1 from puromycin resistance retroviral vector
Depositing lab: David Kashatus. Depositing organization: University of Virginia. Publication: Proteome-wide copy-number estimation from transcriptomics. Sweatt AJ, Griffiths CD, Groves SM, Paudel BB, Wang L, Kashatus DF, Janes KA. Mol Syst Biol. 2024 Sep 27. doi: 10.1038/s44320-024-00064-3. PubMed 39333715.
Backbone
  Vector backbone: pSuper-Retro-Puro
  Backbone manufacturer: Oligoengine
  Backbone size w/o insert (bp): 6313
  Total vector size (bp): 6374
  Vector type: Retroviral, RNAi
  Selectable markers: Puromycin
Growth in bacteria
  Bacterial resistance: Ampicillin, 100 μg/mL
  Growth temperature: 37°C
  Growth strain: NEB Stable
  Copy number: Unknown
Gene/Insert
  Gene/Insert name: Dynamin-1-like protein (alt name: Drp1)
  gRNA/shRNA sequence: CAGGAGCCAGCTAGATATTAA
  Species: H. sapiens (human)
  GenBank ID: NM_012062
  Entrez Gene: DNM1L (a.k.a. DLP1, DRP1, DVLP, DYMPLE, EMPF, EMPF1, HDYNIV, OPA5)
  Promoter: H1
  Cloning method: Restriction Enzyme; 5′ cloning site BglII (destroyed during cloning); 3′ cloning site HindIII (not destroyed)
  Sequencing primers: 5′ GGAAGCCTTGGCTTTTG; 3′ CGAACGCTGACGTCATC
Terms and licenses: Academic/Nonprofit Terms; Industry Terms: Not Available to Industry
Depositor comments: The shRNA target sequence employed in this vector was first identified and used in: Friedman, etal. Science 2011, 334, 358–362. (www.ncbi.nlm.nih.gov/pubmed/21885730)
How to cite: pSuper-Retro-Puro-Drp1-shRNA was a gift from David Kashatus (Addgene plasmid # 99385 ; http://n2t.net/addgene:99385 ; RRID:Addgene_99385)
